Addgene plasmid #114071: pET-28b-T7-hAsCas12a(E174R/S542R)-NLS(nucleoplasmin)-6xHis (AAS1880)
Purpose: T7 promoter bacterial expression plasmid for human codon optimized AsCas12a(E174R/S542R) with C-terminal NLS and His-tag
Depositing lab: Keith Joung & Benjamin Kleinstiver. Depositing organization: Massachusetts General Hospital. Publication: Engineered CRISPR-Cas12a variants with increased activities and improved targeting ranges for gene, epigenetic and base editing. Kleinstiver BP, Sousa AA, Walton RT, Tak YE, Hsu JY, Clement K, Welch MM, Horng JE, Malagon-Lopez J, Scarfo I, Maus MV, Pinello L, Aryee MJ, Joung JK. Nat Biotechnol. 2019 Feb 11. pii: 10.1038/s41587-018-0011-0. doi: 10.1038/s41587-018-0011-0. PubMed 30742127.
Backbone
  Vector backbone: pET-28b-Cas9-His
  Backbone manufacturer: Schier Lab (Addgene plasmid # 47327)
  Vector type: Bacterial Expression
Growth in bacteria
  Bacterial resistance: Kanamycin, 50 μg/mL
  Growth temperature: 37°C
  Growth strain: DH5alpha
  Copy number: High Copy
Gene/Insert
  Gene/Insert name: human codon optimized AsCas12a (E174R/S542R) with C-terminal NLS and His-tag (alt name: AAS1880)
  Species: Synthetic
  Mutation: E174R and S542R
  Tag / fusion protein: NLS(nucleoplasmin) and 6xHis (C terminal on insert)
  Cloning method: Gibson Cloning
Terms and licenses: Academic/Nonprofit Terms; Industry Terms: Not Available to Industry
How to cite: pET-28b-T7-hAsCas12a(E174R/S542R)-NLS(nucleoplasmin)-6xHis (AAS1880) was a gift from Keith Joung & Benjamin Kleinstiver (Addgene plasmid # 114071 ; http://n2t.net/addgene:114071 ; RRID:Addgene_114071)
