[The description below was written by a language model from this plasmid's Addgene catalogue record and pLannotate feature annotations shown in this document.]
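Description:
pET-28b-T7-hAsCas12a(E174R/S542R)-NLS(nucleoplasmin)-6xHis (AAS1880) is a 9.2 kb bacterial expression plasmid built by Gibson cloning into a pET-28b-derived backbone that previously carried a His-tagged Cas9. It replicates in E. coli from a ColE1/pBR322-family origin and is selected with kanamycin through an aminoglycoside phosphotransferase gene. The annotated backbone also retains the rop gene and bom region of pBR322, although the catalogue lists the plasmid as high copy. An f1 phage origin and short remnants of the tetracycline resistance gene are present as non-functional backbone leftovers typical of pET vectors.

The payload is a human codon-optimized open reading frame for the Acidaminococcus sp. Cas12a (Cpf1) nuclease carrying the substitutions E174R and S542R. It is fused at its C terminus to the bipartite nucleoplasmin nuclear localization signal, followed by a hexahistidine tag (picked up by the annotation as a fragment of a longer His tag). Expression is driven by a T7 promoter with an adjacent lac operator and the strong T7 gene 10 ribosome binding site, and transcription ends at a T7 terminator. The plasmid-borne lacI gene supplies repressor, so the cassette stays off until induced with IPTG in a host that provides T7 RNA polymerase.

This arrangement suits recombinant production of the variant nuclease and its purification by metal-affinity chromatography. The NLS would support nuclear import if the purified protein were delivered into eukaryotic cells. The associated work concerns engineered Cas12a variants with increased activity and broader targeting range; the record does not state this double mutant's specific properties.
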