Features (pLannotate 1.2.2; 20 found; start..end, strand, type, name):
      5..144     -  misc_feature   bom: basis of mobility region from pBR322
    246..437     -  CDS            rop: Rop protein, which maintains plasmids at low copy number; rop
    454..834     +  CDS            YPB1_ECOLX: Protein predicted: Swiss-Prot protein existence level 4. From Escherichia coli.
    906..1197    -  CDS            TcR (fragment): tetracycline efflux protein; tet; confers resistance to tetracycline
   1212..1233    -  protein_bind   CAP binding site: CAP binding activates transcription in the presence of cAMP. E. coli catabolite activator protein
   1246..2328    -  CDS            lacI: lac repressor; lacI; The lac repressor binds to the lac operator to inhibit transcription in E. coli. This inhibition can be relieved by adding lactose or isopropyl-β-D-thiogalactopyranoside (IPTG).
   2329..2406    -  promoter       lacI promoter: lacI
   2414..2693    -  CDS            TcR (fragment): tetracycline efflux protein; tet; confers resistance to tetracycline
   2715..2733    +  promoter       T7 promoter: promoter for bacteriophage T7 RNA polymerase
   2734..2758    +  protein_bind   lac operator: The lac repressor binds to the lac operator to inhibit transcription in E. coli. This inhibition can be relieved by adding lactose or isopropyl-β-D-thiogalactopyranoside (IPTG). lac repressor encoded by lacI
   2773..2795    +  RBS            RBS: efficient ribosome binding site from bacteriophage T7 gene 10 (Olins and Rangwala, 1989)
   2808..6725    +  CDS            AsCpf1: CRISPR-associated protein from Acidaminococcus sp. BV3L6 (Zetsche et al., 2015)
   6726..6773    +  CDS            nucleoplasmin NLS: bipartite nuclear localization signal from nucleoplasmin
   6792..6809    +  CDS            9xHis (fragment): 9xHis affinity tag
   6819..6868    +  CDS            SET1 (fragment): solubility-enhancement tag derived from T7 phage gene 10B
   6876..6923    +  terminator     T7 terminator: transcription terminator for bacteriophage T7 RNA polymerase
   6960..7388    +  rep_origin     f1 ori (sequence partly withheld): f1 bacteriophage origin of replication; arrow indicates direction of (+) strand synthesis
   7441..7498    +  promoter       AmpR promoter (fragment): bla
   7507..8322    -  CDS            KanR: aminoglycoside phosphotransferase; aph(3')-Ia; confers resistance to kanamycin in bacteria or G418 (Geneticin®) in eukaryotes
   8444..9032    +  rep_origin     ori: high-copy-number ColE1/pMB1/pBR322/pUC origin of replication
>Addgene plasmid #114071 | pET-28b-T7-hAsCas12a(E174R/S542R)-NLS(nucleoplasmin)-6xHis (AAS1880) | addgene full sequence | sequence record 220509 | Addgene NGS Result
AGCGCCTGATGCGGTATTTTCTCCTTACGCATCTGTGCGGTATTTCACACCGCAATGGTGCACTCTCAGT
ACAATCTGCTCTGATGCCGCATAGTTAAGCCAGTATACACTCCGCTATCGCTACGTGACTGGGTCATGGC
TGCGCCCCGACACCCGCCAACACCCGCTGACGCGCCCTGACGGGCTTGTCTGCTCCCGGCATCCGCTTAC
AGACAAGCTGTGACCGTCTCCGGGAGCTGCATGTGTCAGAGGTTTTCACCGTCATCACCGAAACGCGCGA
GGCAGCTGCGGTAAAGCTCATCAGCGTGGTCGTGAAGCGATTCACAGATGTCTGCCTGTTCATCCGCGTC
CAGCTCGTTGAGTTTCTCCAGAAGCGTTAATGTCTGGCTTCTGATAAAGCGGGCCATGTTAAGGGCGGTT
TTTTCCTGTTTGGTCACTGATGCCTCCGTGTAAGGGGGATTTCTGTTCATGGGGGTAATGATACCGATGA
AACGAGAGAGGATGCTCACGATACGGGTTACTGATGATGAACATGCCCGGTTACTGGAACGTTGTGAGGG
TAAACAACTGGCGGTATGGATGCGGCGGGACCAGAGAAAAATCACTCAGGGTCAATGCCAGCGCTTCGTT
AATACAGATGTAGGTGTTCCACAGGGTAGCCAGCAGCATCCTGCGATGCAGATCCGGAACATAATGGTGC
AGGGCGCTGACTTCCGCGTTTCCAGACTTTACGAAACACGGAAACCGAAGACCATTCATGTTGTTGCTCA
GGTCGCAGACGTTTTGCAGCAGCAGTCGCTTCACGTTCGCTCGCGTATCGGTGATTCATTCTGCTAACCA
GTAAGGCAACCCCGCCAGCCTAGCCGGGTCCTCAACGACAGGAGCACGATCATGCGCACCCGTGGGGCCG
CCATGCCGGCGATAATGGCCTGCTTCTCGCCGAAACGTTTGGTGGCGGGACCAGTGACGAAGGCTTGAGC
GAGGGCGTGCAAGATTCCGAATACCGCAAGCGACAGGCCGATCATCGTCGCGCTCCAGCGAAAGCGGTCC
TCGCCGAAAATGACCCAGAGCGCTGCCGGCACCTGTCCTACGAGTTGCATGATAAAGAAGACAGTCATAA
GTGCGGCGACGATAGTCATGCCCCGCGCCCACCGGAAGGAGCTGACTGGGTTGAAGGCTCTCAAGGGCAT
CGGTCGAGATCCCGGTGCCTAATGAGTGAGCTAACTTACATTAATTGCGTTGCGCTCACTGCCCGCTTTC
CAGTCGGGAAACCTGTCGTGCCAGCTGCATTAATGAATCGGCCAACGCGCGGGGAGAGGCGGTTTGCGTA
TTGGGCGCCAGGGTGGTTTTTCTTTTCACCAGTGAGACGGGCAACAGCTGATTGCCCTTCACCGCCTGGC
CCTGAGAGAGTTGCAGCAAGCGGTCCACGCTGGTTTGCCCCAGCAGGCGAAAATCCTGTTTGATGGTGGT
TAACGGCGGGATATAACATGAGCTGTCTTCGGTATCGTCGTATCCCACTACCGAGATATCCGCACCAACG
CGCAGCCCGGACTCGGTAATGGCGCGCATTGCGCCCAGCGCCATCTGATCGTTGGCAACCAGCATCGCAG
TGGGAACGATGCCCTCATTCAGCATTTGCATGGTTTGTTGAAAACCGGACATGGCACTCCAGTCGCCTTC
CCGTTCCGCTATCGGCTGAATTTGATTGCGAGTGAGATATTTATGCCAGCCAGCCAGACGCAGACGCGCC
GAGACAGAACTTAATGGGCCCGCTAACAGCGCGATTTGCTGGTGACCCAATGCGACCAGATGCTCCACGC
CCAGTCGCGTACCGTCTTCATGGGAGAAAATAATACTGTTGATGGGTGTCTGGTCAGAGACATCAAGAAA
TAACGCCGGAACATTAGTGCAGGCAGCTTCCACAGCAATGGCATCCTGGTCATCCAGCGGATAGTTAATG
ATCAGCCCACTGACGCGTTGCGCGAGAAGATTGTGCACCGCCGCTTTACAGGCTTCGACGCCGCTTCGTT
CTACCATCGACACCACCACGCTGGCACCCAGTTGATCGGCGCGAGATTTAATCGCCGCGACAATTTGCGA
CGGCGCGTGCAGGGCCAGACTGGAGGTGGCAACGCCAATCAGCAACGACTGTTTGCCCGCCAGTTGTTGT
GCCACGCGGTTGGGAATGTAATTCAGCTCCGCCATCGCCGCTTCCACTTTTTCCCGCGTTTTCGCAGAAA
CGTGGCTGGCCTGGTTCACCACGCGGGAAACGGTCTGATAAGAGACACCGGCATACTCTGCGACATCGTA
TAACGTTACTGGTTTCACATTCACCACCCTGAATTGACTCTCTTCCGGGCGCTATCATGCCATACCGCGA
AAGGTTTTGCGCCATTCGATGGTGTCCGGGATCTCGACGCTCTCCCTTATGCGACTCCTGCATTAGGAAG
CAGCCCAGTAGTAGGTTGAGGCCGTTGAGCACCGCCGCCGCAAGGAATGGTGCATGCAAGGAGATGGCGC
CCAACAGTCCCCCGGCCACGGGGCCTGCCACCATACCCACGCCGAAACAAGCGCTCATGAGCCCGAAGTG
GCGAGCCCGATCTTCCCCATCGGTGATGTCGGCGATATAGGCGCCAGCAACCGCACCTGTGGCGCCGGTG
ATGCCGGCCACGATGCGTCCGGCGTAGAGGATCGAGATCTCGATCCCGCGAAATTAATACGACTCACTAT
AGGGGAATTGTGAGCGGATAACAATTCCCCTCTAGAAATAATTTTGTTTAACTTTAAGAAGGAGATATAC
CATGGGCACACAGTTCGAGGGCTTTACCAACCTGTATCAGGTGAGCAAGACACTGCGGTTTGAGCTGATC
CCACAGGGCAAGACCCTGAAGCACATCCAGGAGCAGGGCTTCATCGAGGAGGACAAGGCCCGCAATGATC
ACTACAAGGAGCTGAAGCCCATCATCGATCGGATCTACAAGACCTATGCCGACCAGTGCCTGCAGCTGGT
GCAGCTGGATTGGGAGAACCTGAGCGCCGCCATCGACTCCTATAGAAAGGAGAAAACCGAGGAGACAAGG
AACGCCCTGATCGAGGAGCAGGCCACATATCGCAATGCCATCCACGACTACTTCATCGGCCGGACAGACA
ACCTGACCGATGCCATCAATAAGAGACACGCCGAGATCTACAAGGGCCTGTTCAAGGCCGAGCTGTTTAA
TGGCAAGGTGCTGAAGCAGCTGGGCACCGTGACCACAACCGAGCACGAGAACGCCCTGCTGCGGAGCTTC
GACAAGTTTACAACCTACTTCTCCGGCTTTTATAGAAACAGGAAGAACGTGTTCAGCGCCGAGGATATCA
GCACAGCCATCCCACACCGCATCGTGCAGGACAACTTCCCCAAGTTTAAGGAGAATTGTCACATCTTCAC
ACGCCTGATCACCGCCGTGCCCAGCCTGCGGGAGCACTTTGAGAACGTGAAGAAGGCCATCGGCATCTTC
GTGAGCACCTCCATCGAGGAGGTGTTTTCCTTCCCTTTTTATAACCAGCTGCTGACACAGACCCAGATCG
ACCTGTATAACCAGCTGCTGGGAGGAATCTCTCGGGAGGCAGGCACCGAGAAGATCAAGGGCCTGAACGA
GGTGCTGAATCTGGCCATCCAGAAGAATGATGAGACAGCCCACATCATCGCCTCCCTGCCACACAGATTC
ATCCCCCTGTTTAAGCAGATCCTGTCCGATAGGAACACCCTGTCTTTCATCCTGGAGGAGTTTAAGAGCG
ACGAGGAAGTGATCCAGTCCTTCTGCAAGTACAAGACACTGCTGAGAAACGAGAACGTGCTGGAGACAGC
CGAGGCCCTGTTTAACGAGCTGAACAGCATCGACCTGACACACATCTTCATCAGCCACAAGAAGCTGGAG
ACAATCAGCAGCGCCCTGTGCGACCACTGGGATACACTGAGGAATGCCCTGTATGAGCGGAGAATCTCCG
AGCTGACAGGCAAGATCACCAAGTCTGCCAAGGAGAAGGTGCAGCGCAGCCTGAAGCACGAGGATATCAA
CCTGCAGGAGATCATCTCTGCCGCAGGCAAGGAGCTGAGCGAGGCCTTCAAGCAGAAAACCAGCGAGATC
CTGTCCCACGCACACGCCGCCCTGGATCAGCCACTGCCTACAACCCTGAAGAAGCAGGAGGAGAAGGAGA
TCCTGAAGTCTCAGCTGGACAGCCTGCTGGGCCTGTACCACCTGCTGGACTGGTTTGCCGTGGATGAGTC
CAACGAGGTGGACCCCGAGTTCTCTGCCCGGCTGACCGGCATCAAGCTGGAGATGGAGCCTTCTCTGAGC
TTCTACAACAAGGCCAGAAATTATGCCACCAAGAAGCCCTACTCCGTGGAGAAGTTCAAGCTGAACTTTC
AGATGCCTACACTGGCCAGAGGCTGGGACGTGAATAAGGAGAAGAACAATGGCGCCATCCTGTTTGTGAA
GAACGGCCTGTACTATCTGGGCATCATGCCAAAGCAGAAGGGCAGGTATAAGGCCCTGAGCTTCGAGCCC
ACAGAGAAAACCAGCGAGGGCTTTGATAAGATGTACTATGACTACTTCCCTGATGCCGCCAAGATGATCC
CAAAGTGCAGCACCCAGCTGAAGGCCGTGACAGCCCACTTTCAGACCCACACAACCCCCATCCTGCTGTC
CAACAATTTCATCGAGCCTCTGGAGATCACAAAGGAGATCTACGACCTGAACAATCCTGAGAAGGAGCCA
AAGAAGTTTCAGACAGCCTACGCCAAGAAAACCGGCGACCAGAAGGGCTACAGAGAGGCCCTGTGCAAGT
GGATCGACTTCACAAGGGATTTTCTGTCCAAGTATACCAAGACAACCTCTATCGATCTGTCTAGCCTGCG
GCCATCCTCTCAGTATAAGGACCTGGGCGAGTACTATGCCGAGCTGAATCCCCTGCTGTACCACATCAGC
TTCCAGAGAATCGCCGAGAAGGAGATCATGGATGCCGTGGAGACAGGCAAGCTGTACCTGTTCCAGATCT
ATAACAAGGACTTTGCCAAGGGCCACCACGGCAAGCCTAATCTGCACACACTGTATTGGACCGGCCTGTT
TTCTCCAGAGAACCTGGCCAAGACAAGCATCAAGCTGAATGGCCAGGCCGAGCTGTTCTACCGCCCTAAG
TCCAGGATGAAGAGGATGGCACACCGGCTGGGAGAGAAGATGCTGAACAAGAAGCTGAAGGATCAGAAAA
CCCCAATCCCCGACACCCTGTACCAGGAGCTGTACGACTATGTGAATCACAGACTGTCCCACGACCTGTC
TGATGAGGCCAGGGCCCTGCTGCCCAACGTGATCACCAAGGAGGTGTCTCACGAGATCATCAAGGATAGG
CGCTTTACCAGCGACAAGTTCTTTTTCCACGTGCCTATCACACTGAACTATCAGGCCGCCAATTCCCCAT
CTAAGTTCAACCAGAGGGTGAATGCCTACCTGAAGGAGCACCCCGAGACACCTATCATCGGCATCGATCG
GGGCGAGAGAAACCTGATCTATATCACAGTGATCGACTCCACCGGCAAGATCCTGGAGCAGCGGAGCCTG
AACACCATCCAGCAGTTTGATTACCAGAAGAAGCTGGACAACAGGGAGAAGGAGAGGGTGGCAGCAAGGC
AGGCCTGGTCTGTGGTGGGCACAATCAAGGATCTGAAGCAGGGCTATCTGAGCCAGGTCATCCACGAGAT
CGTGGACCTGATGATCCACTACCAGGCCGTGGTGGTGCTGGAGAACCTGAATTTCGGCTTTAAGAGCAAG
AGGACCGGCATCGCCGAGAAGGCCGTGTACCAGCAGTTCGAGAAGATGCTGATCGATAAGCTGAATTGCC
TGGTGCTGAAGGACTATCCAGCAGAGAAAGTGGGAGGCGTGCTGAACCCATACCAGCTGACAGACCAGTT
CACCTCCTTTGCCAAGATGGGCACCCAGTCTGGCTTCCTGTTTTACGTGCCTGCCCCATATACATCTAAG
ATCGATCCCCTGACCGGCTTCGTGGACCCCTTCGTGTGGAAAACCATCAAGAATCACGAGAGCCGCAAGC
ACTTCCTGGAGGGCTTCGACTTTCTGCACTACGACGTGAAAACCGGCGACTTCATCCTGCACTTTAAGAT
GAACAGAAATCTGTCCTTCCAGAGGGGCCTGCCCGGCTTTATGCCTGCATGGGATATCGTGTTCGAGAAG
AACGAGACACAGTTTGACGCCAAGGGCACCCCTTTCATCGCCGGCAAGAGAATCGTGCCAGTGATCGAGA
ATCACAGATTCACCGGCAGATACCGGGACCTGTATCCTGCCAACGAGCTGATCGCCCTGCTGGAGGAGAA
GGGCATCGTGTTCAGGGATGGCTCCAACATCCTGCCAAAGCTGCTGGAGAATGACGATTCTCACGCCATC
GACACGATGGTGGCCCTGATCCGCAGCGTGCTGCAGATGCGGAACTCCAATGCCGCCACAGGCGAGGACT
ATATCAACAGCCCCGTGCGCGATCTGAATGGCGTGTGCTTCGACTCCCGGTTTCAGAACCCAGAGTGGCC
AATGGACGCCGATGCCAATGGCGCCTACCACATCGCCCTGAAGGGCCAGCTGCTGCTGAATCACCTGAAG
GAGAGCAAGGATCTGAAGCTGCAGAACGGCATCTCCAATCAGGACTGGCTGGCCTACATCCAGGAGCTGC
GCAACAAAAGGCCGGCGGCCACGAAAAAGGCCGGCCAGGCAAAAAAGAAAAAGGGAGCGGCCGCACTCGA
GCACCACCACCACCACCACTGAGATCCGGCTGCTAACAAAGCCCGAAAGGAAGCTGAGTTGGCTGCTGCC
ACCGCTGAGCAATAACTAGCATAACCCCTTGGGGCCTCTAAACGGGTCTTGAGGGGTTTTTTGCTGAAAG
GAGGAACTATATCCGGATTGGCGAATGGG
[124 nt withheld, positions 6960-7083]
C
[91 nt withheld, positions 7085-7175]
A
[49 nt withheld, positions 7177-7225]
CCTTTGACGTTGGAGTCCACGTTCTTT
[37 nt withheld, positions 7253-7289]
ACCCTATCTCGGTCTATTCTTTTGATTTATAAGGGATTTTGCCGATTTCGGCCTATTGGTTAAAAAATGA
GCTGATTTAACAAAAATTTAACGCGAATTTTAACAAAATATTAACGCTTACAATTTAGGTGGCACTTTTC
GGGGAAATGTGCGCGGAACCCCTATTTGTTTATTTTTCTAAATACATTCAAATATGTATCCGCTCATGAA
TTAATTCTTAGAAAAACTCATCGAGCATCAAATGAAACTGCAATTTATTCATATCAGGATTATCAATACC
ATATTTTTGAAAAAGCCGTTTCTGTAATGAAGGAGAAAACTCACCGAGGCAGTTCCATAGGATGGCAAGA
TCCTGGTATCGGTCTGCGATTCCGACTCGTCCAACATCAATACAACCTATTAATTTCCCCTCGTCAAAAA
TAAGGTTATCAAGTGAGAAATCACCATGAGTGACGACTGAATCCGGTGAGAATGGCAAAAGTTTATGCAT
TTCTTTCCAGACTTGTTCAACAGGCCAGCCATTACGCTCGTCATCAAAATCACTCGCATCAACCAAACCG
TTATTCATTCGTGATTGCGCCTGAGCGAGACGAAATACGCGATCGCTGTTAAAAGGACAATTACAAACAG
GAATCGAATGCAACCGGCGCAGGAACACTGCCAGCGCATCAACAATATTTTCACCTGAATCAGGATATTC
TTCTAATACCTGGAATGCTGTTTTCCCGGGGATCGCAGTGGTGAGTAACCATGCATCATCAGGAGTACGG
ATAAAATGCTTGATGGTCGGAAGAGGCATAAATTCCGTCAGCCAGTTTAGTCTGACCATCTCATCTGTAA
CATCATTGGCAACGCTACCTTTGCCATGTTTCAGAAACAACTCTGGCGCATCGGGCTTCCCATACAATCG
ATAGATTGTCGCACCTGATTGCCCGACATTATCGCGAGCCCATTTATACCCATATAAATCAGCATCCATG
TTGGAATTTAATCGCGGCCTAGAGCAAGACGTTTCCCGTTGAATATGGCTCATAACACCCCTTGTATTAC
TGTTTATGTAAGCAGACAGTTTTATTGTTCATGACCAAAATCCCTTAACGTGAGTTTTCGTTCCACTGAG
CGTCAGACCCCGTAGAAAAGATCAAAGGATCTTCTTGAGATCCTTTTTTTCTGCGCGTAATCTGCTGCTT
GCAAACAAAAAAACCACCGCTACCAGCGGTGGTTTGTTTGCCGGATCAAGAGCTACCAACTCTTTTTCCG
AAGGTAACTGGCTTCAGCAGAGCGCAGATACCAAATACTGTCCTTCTAGTGTAGCCGTAGTTAGGCCACC
ACTTCAAGAACTCTGTAGCACCGCCTACATACCTCGCTCTGCTAATCCTGTTACCAGTGGCTGCTGCCAG
TGGCGATAAGTCGTGTCTTACCGGGTTGGACTCAAGACGATAGTTACCGGATAAGGCGCAGCGGTCGGGC
TGAACGGGGGGTTCGTGCACACAGCCCAGCTTGGAGCGAACGACCTACACCGAACTGAGATACCTACAGC
GTGAGCTATGAGAAAGCGCCACGCTTCCCGAAGGGAGAAAGGCGGACAGGTATCCGGTAAGCGGCAGGGT
CGGAACAGGAGAGCGCACGAGGGAGCTTCCAGGGGGAAACGCCTGGTATCTTTATAGTCCTGTCGGGTTT
CGCCACCTCTGACTTGAGCGTCGATTTTTGTGATGCTCGTCAGGGGGGCGGAGCCTATGGAAAAACGCCA
GCAACGCGGCCTTTTTACGGTTCCTGGCCTTTTGCTGGCCTTTTGCTCACATGTTCTTTCCTGCGTTATC
CCCTGATTCTGTGGATAACCGTATTACCGCCTTTGAGTGAGCTGATACCGCTCGCCGCAGCCGAACGACC
GAGCGCAGCGAGTCAGTGAGCGAGGAAGCGGAAG
